Addgene plasmid #214969: pKH115_GALNT2-keima
Purpose: Golgiphagy flux reporter GALNT2-keima
Depositing lab: Wade Harper. Depositing organization: Harvard Medical School. Publication: Proteome census upon nutrient stress reveals Golgiphagy membrane receptors. Hickey KL, Swarup S, Smith IR, Paoli JC, Miguel Whelan E, Paulo JA, Harper JW. Nature. 2023 Nov;623(7985):167-174. doi: 10.1038/s41586-023-06657-6. Epub 2023 Sep 27. PubMed 37757899.
Backbone
  Vector backbone: phage lentiviral
  Vector type: Lentiviral
Growth in bacteria
  Bacterial resistance: Ampicillin, 100 μg/mL
  Growth temperature: 37°C
  Growth strain: NEB Stable
  Copy number: High Copy
Gene/Insert
  Gene/Insert name: GALNT2-keima
  Species: H. sapiens (human)
  Entrez Gene: GALNT2 (a.k.a. CDG2T, GalNAc-T2)
  Cloning method: Gibson Cloning
Terms and licenses: Academic/Nonprofit Terms; Industry Terms: Not Available to Industry
How to cite: pKH115_GALNT2-keima was a gift from Wade Harper (Addgene plasmid # 214969 ; http://n2t.net/addgene:214969 ; RRID:Addgene_214969)
