[The description below was written by a language model from this plasmid's Addgene catalogue record and pLannotate feature annotations shown in this document.]
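Description:
pKH115_GALNT2-keima is a roughly 10.2 kb HIV-1-based lentiviral expression plasmid built on a pHAGE-type backbone. It encodes a reporter for measuring autophagic turnover of the Golgi (Golgiphagy flux) in mammalian cells. In bacteria it is maintained through a high-copy ColE1/pUC-type origin and selected with ampicillin via the β-lactamase gene. The viral portion carries a truncated 5' LTR, the Ψ packaging signal with a short gag fragment, the Rev response element, the cPPT/CTS and a self-inactivating ΔU3 3' LTR. Together these allow the transcript to be packaged, exported in a Rev-dependent manner and integrated into target cells without reconstituting an active viral promoter. Packaging functions are not annotated on the plasmid and would be expected to be supplied in trans.

The payload is driven by the CMV enhancer and immediate-early promoter. Human GALNT2, a Golgi-resident N-acetylgalactosaminyltransferase that initiates O-linked glycosylation, lies between residual Gateway attB1 and attB2 sites, although the record lists Gibson assembly as the cloning method. It is followed by humanized monomeric Keima-Red, giving a C-terminal fusion as the construct name indicates. An EMCV IRES then directs translation of puromycin N-acetyltransferase from the same transcript, so transduced cells can be selected with puromycin, and a WPRE enhances transcript expression.

Keima is acid-stable and shifts its excitation spectrum at low pH. Delivery of the Golgi-anchored fusion to lysosomes can therefore be read out ratiometrically, typically by flow cytometry or imaging. This makes the construct suited to generating stable reporter lines for studying Golgiphagy, for example under nutrient stress.
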