Features (pLannotate 1.2.2; 29 found; start..end, strand, type, name):
    163..263     -  CDS            Rev (fragment): human immunodeficiency virus 1 (HIV-1) Rev protein; rev; enhances nuclear export of unspliced and incompletely spliced viral mRNAs
    640..873     -  misc_feature   RRE: The Rev response element (RRE) of HIV-1 allows for Rev-dependent mRNA export from the nucleus to the cytoplasm.
   1048..1386    -  CDS            HIV-1 gag (fragment): gag protein from human immunodeficiency virus 1; gag
   1370..1495    -  misc_feature   HIV-1 Ψ: packaging signal of human immunodeficiency virus type 1
   1542..1799    -  LTR            5' LTR (truncated): truncated 5' long terminal repeat (LTR) from HIV-1
   1847..2176    -  CDS            nef (fragment): NEF_HV1BR - Experimental evidence at protein level: Swiss-Prot protein existence level 1. Extracellular Nef protein targets CD4(+) T-lymphocytes for apoptosis by interacting with CXCR4 surface receptors (PubMed:14990729). From Human immunodeficiency virus type 1 group M subtype B (isolate BRU/LAI) (HIV-1).
   2343..2426    -  polyA_signal   SV40 poly(A) signal (fragment): SV40 polyadenylation signal
   2460..2476    -  protein_bind   lac operator: The lac repressor binds to the lac operator to inhibit transcription in E. coli. This inhibition can be relieved by adding lactose or isopropyl-β-D-thiogalactopyranoside (IPTG). lac repressor encoded by lacI
   2484..2514    -  promoter       lac promoter: promoter for the E. coli lac operon
   2529..2550    -  protein_bind   CAP binding site: CAP binding activates transcription in the presence of cAMP. E. coli catabolite activator protein
   2563..2600    -  CDS            lacI (fragment): lac repressor; lacI; The lac repressor binds to the lac operator to inhibit transcription in E. coli. This inhibition can be relieved by adding lactose or isopropyl-β-D-thiogalactopyranoside (IPTG).
   2625..2718    -  rep_origin     SV40 ori (fragment): SV40 origin of replication
   2724..2778    -  CDS            lacI (fragment): lac repressor; lacI; The lac repressor binds to the lac operator to inhibit transcription in E. coli. This inhibition can be relieved by adding lactose or isopropyl-β-D-thiogalactopyranoside (IPTG).
   2961..3549    -  rep_origin     ori: high-copy-number ColE1/pMB1/pBR322/pUC origin of replication
   3720..4580    -  CDS            AmpR: β-lactamase; bla; confers resistance to ampicillin, carbenicillin, and related antibiotics
   4581..4685    -  promoter       AmpR promoter: bla
   4890..5123    -  LTR            3' LTR (ΔU3): self-inactivating 3' long terminal repeat (LTR) from HIV-1
   5125..5190    -  CDS            nef (fragment): NEF_HV1Z2 - Experimental evidence at protein level: Swiss-Prot protein existence level 1. Extracellular Nef protein targets CD4(+) T-lymphocytes for apoptosis by interacting with CXCR4 surface receptors. From Human immunodeficiency virus type 1 group M subtype D (isolate Z2/CDC-Z34) (HIV-1).
   5198..5786    -  misc_feature   WPRE: woodchuck hepatitis virus posttranscriptional regulatory element
   5803..6402    -  CDS            PuroR: puromycin N-acetyltransferase; pac from Streptomyces alboniger; confers resistance to puromycin
   6416..6878    -  misc_feature   IRES: internal ribosome entry site (IRES) of the encephalomyocarditis virus (EMCV)
   6988..7653    -  CDS            hmKeima-Red: humanized monomeric Keima-Red fluorescent protein mammalian codon-optimized
   7684..7708    +  protein_bind   attB2: mutant version of attB; recombination site for the Gateway® BP reaction BP Clonase™
   7710..9422    -  CDS            GALNT2: GALT2_HUMAN - Experimental evidence at protein level: Swiss-Prot protein existence level 1. Catalyzes the initial reaction in O-linked oligosaccharide biosynthesis, the transfer of an N-acetyl-D-galactosamine residue to a serine or threonine residue on the protein receptor. Has a broad spectrum of substrates for peptides such as EA2, Muc5AC, Muc1a, Muc1b. Probably involved in O-linked glycosylation of the immunoglobulin A1 (IgA1) hinge region. Involved in O-linked glycosylation of APOC-III, ANGPTL3 and PLTP. It participates to the regulation of HDL-C metabolism (PubMed:27508872, PubMed:3229367
   9428..9445    -  protein_bind   attB1 (fragment): mutant version of attB; core recombination site for the Gateway® BP reaction BP Clonase™
   9476..9494    -  promoter       T7 promoter: promoter for bacteriophage T7 RNA polymerase
   9590..9793    -  promoter       CMV promoter: human cytomegalovirus (CMV) immediate early promoter
   9794..10097   -  enhancer       CMV enhancer: human cytomegalovirus immediate early enhancer
  10149..114     -  misc_feature   cPPT/CTS (across the origin): central polypurine tract and central termination sequence of HIV-1
>Addgene plasmid #214969 | pKH115_GALNT2-keima | addgene full sequence | sequence record 431740 | Addgene NGS Result
TTTTGAATTTTTGTAATTTGTTTTTGTAATTCTTTAGTTTGTATGTCTGTTGCTATTATGTCTACTATTC
TTTCCCCTGCACTGTACCCCCCAATCCCCCCTTTTCTTTTAAAATTGTGGATGAATACTGCCATTTGTGA
ATTAATTCGGCGATACCGTCGAGATCCGTTCACTAATCGAATGGATCTGTCTCTGTCTCTCTCTCCACCT
TCTTCTTCTATTCCTTCGGGCCTGTCGGGTCCCCTCGGGGTTGGGAGGTGGGTCTGAAACGATAATGGTG
AATATCCCTGCCTAACTCTATTCACTATAGAAAGTACAGCAAAAACTATTCTTAAACCTACCAAGCCTCC
TACTATCATTATGAATAATTTTATATACCACAGCCAATTTGTTATGTTAAACCAATTCCACAAACTTGCC
CATTTATCTAATTCCAATAATTCTTGTTCATTCTTTTCTTGCTGGTTTTGCGATTCTTCAATTAAGGAGT
GTATTAAGCTTGTGTAATTGTTAATTTCTCTGTCCCACTCCATCCAGGTCGTGTGATTCCAAATCTGTTC
CAGAGATTTATTACTCCAACTAGCATTCCAAGGCACAGCAGTGGTGCAAATGAGTTTTCCAGAGCAACCC
CAAATCCCCAGGAGCTGTTGATCCTTTAGGTATCTTTCCACAGCCAGGATTCTTGCCTGGAGCTGCTTGA
TGCCCCAGACTGTGAGTTGCAACAGATGCTGTTGCGCCTCAATAGCCCTCAGCAAATTGTTCTGCTGCTG
CACTATACCAGACAATAATTGTCTGGCCTGTACCGTCAGCGTCATTGACGCTGCGCCCATAGTGCTTCCT
GCTGCTCCCAAGAACCCAAGGAACAAAGCTCCTATTCCCACTGCTCTTTTTTCTCTCTGCACCACTCTTC
TCTTTGCCTTGGTGGGTGCTACTCCTAATGGTTCAATTTTTACTACTTTATATTTATATAATTCACTTCT
CCAATTGTCCCTCATATCTCCTCCTCCAGGTCTGAAGATCAGCGGCCGGCCGCTTGCTGTGCGGTGGTCT
TACTTTTGTTTTGCTCTTCCTCTATCTTGTCTAAAGCTTCCTTGGTGTCTTTTATCTCTATCCTTTGATG
CACACAATAGAGGGTTGCTACTGTATTATATAATGATCTAAGTTCTTCTGATCCTGTCTGAAGGGATGGT
TGTAGCTGTCCCAGTATTTGTCTACAGCCTTCTGATGTTTCTAACAGGCCAGGATTAACTGCGAATCGTT
CTAGCTCCCTGCTTGCCCATACTATATGTTTTAATTTATATTTTTTCTTTCCCCCTGGCCTTAACCGAAT
TTTTTCCCATCGCGATCTAATTCTCCCCCGCTTAATACTGACGCTCTCGCACCCATCTCTCTCCTTCTAG
CCTCCGCTAGTCAAAATTTTTGGCGTACTCACCAGTCGCCGCCCCTCGCCTCTTGCCGTGCGCGCTTCAG
CAAGCCGAGTCCTGCGTCGAGAGAGCTCCTCTGGTTTCCCTTTCGCTTTCAAGTCCCTGTTCGGGCGCCA
CTGCTAGAGATTTTCCACACTGACTAAAAGGGTCTGAGGGATCTCTAGTTACCAGAGTCACACAACAGAC
GGGCACACACTACTTGAAGCACTCAAGGCAAGCTTTATTGAGGCTTAAGCAGTGGGTTCCCTAGTTAGCC
AGAGAGCTCCCAGGCTCAGATCTGGTCTAACCAGAGAGACCCAGTACAGGCAAAAAGCAGCTGCTTATAT
GCAGGATCTGAGGGCTCGCCACTCCCCAGTCCCGCCCAGGCCACGCCTCCCTGGAAAGTCCCCAGCGGAA
AGTCCCTTGTAGCAAGCTCGATATCAGCAGTTCTTGAAGTACTCCGGATGCAGCTCTCGGGCCACGTGAT
GAAATGCTAGGCGGCTGTCAAACCTCCACTCTAACACTTCTCTCTCCGGGTCATCCATCCCATGCAGGCT
CACAGGGTGTAACAAGCTGGTGTTCTCTCCTTTATTGGCCTCTTCTACCTTATCTGGCTCAACTGGTACT
AGCTTGTAGCACCATCCAAAGGTCAGTGGATATCTGACCCCTGGCCCTGGTGTGTAGTTCTGCTAATCAG
GGAAGTAGCCTTGTGTGTGGTAGATCCACAGATCAAGGATATCTTGTCTTCTTTGGGAGTGAATTAGCCC
TTCCAACTACTAAGTTTGTAGTACATATTTAACAAATACAATTTCTTTAAAATGAAAATAATTCAGAGGA
ATCACAGGTTTAGAGTAAATGAAACCACAGGTAATTGGCAGTGGTAATAGGGTATGGGGTGGGAAGTTTG
GGATGATTTTGGTTAGCTTGAGTTATCCAGTTGATCCAGACATGATAAGATACATTGATGAGTTTGGACA
AACCACAACTAGAATGCAGTGAAAAAAATGCTTTATTTGTGAAATTCGTAATCATGTCATAGCTGTTTCC
TGTGTGAAATTGTTATCCGCTCACAATTCCACACAACATACGAGCCGGAAGCATAAAGTGTAAAGCCTGG
GGTGCCTAATGAGTGAGCTAACTCACATTAATTGCGTTGCGCTCACTGCCCGCTTTCCAGTCGGGAAACC
TGTCGTGCCACGGGGAGCTTTTTGCAAAAGCCTAGGCCTCCAAAAAAGCCTCCTCACTACTTCTGGAATA
GCTCAGAGGCCGAGGCGGCCTCGGCCTCTGCATAAATAAAAAAAATTAGTCAGCCATGAGCTTGCTGCAT
TAATGAATCGGCCAACGCGCGGGGAGAGGCGGTTTGCGTATTGGGCGCTCTTCCGCTTCCTCGCTCACTG
ACTCGCTGCGCTCGGTCGTTCGGCTGCGGCGAGCGGTATCAGCTCACTCAAAGGCGGTAATACGGTTATC
CACAGAATCAGGGGATAACGCAGGAAAGAACATGTGAGCAAAAGGCCAGCAAAAGGCCAGGAACCGTAAA
AAGGCCGCGTTGCTGGCGTTTTTCCATAGGCTCCGCCCCCCTGACGAGCATCACAAAAATCGACGCTCAA
GTCAGAGGTGGCGAAACCCGACAGGACTATAAAGATACCAGGCGTTTCCCCCTGGAAGCTCCCTCGTGCG
CTCTCCTGTTCCGACCCTGCCGCTTACCGGATACCTGTCCGCCTTTCTCCCTTCGGGAAGCGTGGCGCTT
TCTCATAGCTCACGCTGTAGGTATCTCAGTTCGGTGTAGGTCGTTCGCTCCAAGCTGGGCTGTGTGCACG
AACCCCCCGTTCAGCCCGACCGCTGCGCCTTATCCGGTAACTATCGTCTTGAGTCCAACCCGGTAAGACA
CGACTTATCGCCACTGGCAGCAGCCACTGGTAACAGGATTAGCAGAGCGAGGTATGTAGGCGGTGCTACA
GAGTTCTTGAAGTGGTGGCCTAACTACGGCTACACTAGAAGAACAGTATTTGGTATCTGCGCTCTGCTGA
AGCCAGTTACCTTCGGAAAAAGAGTTGGTAGCTCTTGATCCGGCAAACAAACCACCGCTGGTAGCGGTGG
TTTTTTTGTTTGCAAGCAGCAGATTACGCGCAGAAAAAAAGGATCTCAAGAAGATCCTTTGATCTTTTCT
ACGGGGTCTGACGCTCAGTGGAACGAAAACTCACGTTAAGGGATTTTGGTCATGAGATTATCAAAAAGGA
TCTTCACCTAGATCCTTTTAAATTAAAAATGAAGTTTTAAATCAATCTAAAGTATATATGAGTAAACTTG
GTCTGACAGTTACCAATGCTTAATCAGTGAGGCACCTATCTCAGCGATCTGTCTATTTCGTTCATCCATA
GTTGCCTGACTCCCCGTCGTGTAGATAACTACGATACGGGAGGGCTTACCATCTGGCCCCAGTGCTGCAA
TGATACCGCGAGACCCACGCTCACCGGCTCCAGATTTATCAGCAATAAACCAGCCAGCCGGAAGGGCCGA
GCGCAGAAGTGGTCCTGCAACTTTATCCGCCTCCATCCAGTCTATTAATTGTTGCCGGGAAGCTAGAGTA
AGTAGTTCGCCAGTTAATAGTTTGCGCAACGTTGTTGCCATTGCTACAGGCATCGTGGTGTCACGCTCGT
CGTTTGGTATGGCTTCATTCAGCTCCGGTTCCCAACGATCAAGGCGAGTTACATGATCCCCCATGTTGTG
CAAAAAAGCGGTTAGCTCCTTCGGTCCTCCGATCGTTGTCAGAAGTAAGTTGGCCGCAGTGTTATCACTC
ATGGTTATGGCAGCACTGCATAATTCTCTTACTGTCATGCCATCCGTAAGATGCTTTTCTGTGACTGGTG
AGTACTCAACCAAGTCATTCTGAGAATAGTGTATGCGGCGACCGAGTTGCTCTTGCCCGGCGTCAACACG
GGATAATACCGCGCCACATAGCAGAACTTTAAAAGTGCTCATCATTGGAAAACGTTCTTCGGGGCGAAAA
CTCTCAAGGATCTTACCGCTGTTGAGATCCAGTTCGATGTAACCCACTCGTGCACCCAACTGATCTTCAG
CATCTTTTACTTTCACCAGCGTTTCTGGGTGAGCAAAAACAGGAAGGCAAAATGCCGCAAAAAAGGGAAT
AAGGGCGACACGGAAATGTTGAATACTCATACTCTTCCTTTTTCAATATTATTGAAGCATTTATCAGGGT
TATTGTCTCATGAGCGGATACATATTTGAATGTATTTAGAAAAATAAACAAATAGGGGTTCCGCGCACAT
TTCCCCGAAAAGTGCCACCTGACGTCTAAGAAACCATTATTATCATGACATTAACCTATAAAAATAGGCG
TATCACGAGGCCCTTTCGTCTTCAAGAATGATCTAGCCCTTTCCTTAATTAACCCGGGCCTCTCACTCTC
TGATATTCATTTCTTTGCAAGTTATAAATACTGAATAATAAGATGACATGAACTACTACTGCTAGAGATT
TTCCACACTGACTAAAAGGGTCTGAGGGATCTCTAGTTACCAGAGTCACACAACAGACGGGCACACACTA
CTTGAAGCACTCAAGGCAAGCTTTATTGAGGCTTAAGCAGTGGGTTCCCTAGTTAGCCAGAGAGCTCCCA
GGCTCAGATCTGGTCTAACCAGAGAGACCCAGTACAAGCAAAAAGCAGATCTTGTCTTCGTTGGGAGTGA
ATTAGCCCTTCCAGTCCCCCCTTTTCTTTTAAAAAGTGGCTAAGATCTACAGCTGCCTTGTAAGTCATTG
GTCTTAAAGGATCTCAGGCGGGGAGGCGGCCCAAAGGGAGATCCGACTCGTCTGAGGGCGAAGGCGAAGA
CGCGGAAGAGGCCGCAGAGCCGGCAGCAGGCCGCGGGAAGGAAGGTCCGCTGGATTGAGGGCCGAAGGGA
CGTAGCAGAAGGACGTCCCGCGCAGAATCCAGGTGGCAACACAGGCGAGCAGCCAAGGAAAGGACGATGA
TTTCCCCGACAACACCACGGAATTGTCAGTGCCCAACAGCCGAGCCCCTGTCCAGCAGCGGGCAAGGCAG
GCGGCGATGAGTTCCGCCGTGGCAATAGGGAGGGGGAAAGCGAAAGTCCCGGAAAGGAGCTGACAGGTGG
TGGCAATGCCCCAACCAGTGGGGGTTGCGTCAGCAAACACAGTGCACACCACGCCACGTTGCCTGACAAC
GGGCCACAACTCCTCATAAAGAGACAGCAACCAGGATTTATACAAGGAGGAGAAAATGAAAGCCATACGG
GAAGCAATAGCATGATACAAAGGCATTAAAGCAGCGTATCCACATAGCGTAAAAGGAGCAACATAGTTAA
GAATACCAGTCAATCTTTCACAAATTTTGTAATCCAGAGGTTGATTAGGATCCATCGATGCATCAGGCAC
CGGGCTTGCGGGTCATGCACCAGGTGCGCGGTCCTTCGGGCACCTCGACGTCGGCGGTGACGGTGAAGCC
GAGCCGCTCGTAGAAGGGGAGGTTGCGGGGCGCGGAGGTCTCCAGGAAGGCGGGCACCCCGGCGCGCTCG
GCCGCCTCCACTCCGGGGAGCACGACGGCGCTGCCCAGACCCTTGCCCTGGTGGTCGGGCGAGACGCCGA
CGGTGGCCAGGAACCACGCGGGCTCCTTGGGCCGGTGCGGCGCCAGGAGGCCTTCCATCTGTTGCTGCGC
GGCCAGCCGGGAACCGCTCAACTCGGCCATGCGCGGGCCGATCTCGGCGAACACCGCCCCCGCTTCGACG
CTCTCCGGCGTGGTCCAGACCGCCACCGCGGCGCCGTCGTCCGCGACCCACACCTTGCCGATGTCGAGCC
CGACGCGCGTGAGGAAGAGTTCTTGCAGCTCGGTGACCCGCTCGATGTGGCGGTCCGGATCGACGGTGTG
GCGCGTGGCGGGGTAGTCGGCGAACGCGGCGGCGAGGGTGCGTACGGCCCTGGGGACGTCGTCGCGGGTG
GCGAGGCGCACCGTGGGCTTGTACTCGGTCATGGTTGTGGCCATATTATCATCGTGTTTTTCAAAGGAAA
ACCACGTCCCCGTGGTTCGGGGGGCCTAGACGTTTTTTTAACCTCGACTAAACACATGTAAAGCATGTGC
ACCGAGGCCCCAGATCAGATCCCATACAATGGGGTACCTTCTGGGCATCCTTCAGCCCCTTGTTGAATAC
GCTTGAGGAGAGCCATTTGACTCTTTCCACAACTATCCAACTCACAACGTGGCACTGGGGTTGTGCCGCC
TTTGCAGGTGTATCTTATACACGTGGCTTTTGGCCGCAGAGGCACCTGTCGCCAGGTGGGGGGTTCCGCT
GCCTGCAAAGGGTCGCTACAGACGTTGTTTGTCTTCAAGAAGCTTCCAGAGGAACTGCTTCCTTCACGAC
ATTCAACAGACCTTGCATTCCTTTGGCGAGAGGGGAAAGACCCCTAGGAATGCTCGTCAAGAAGACAGGG
CCAGGTTTCCGGGCCCTCACATTGCCAAAAGACGGCAATATGGTGGAAAATAACATATAGACAAACGCAC
ACCGGCCTTATTCCAAGCGGCTTCGGCCAGTAACGTTAGGGGGGGGGGGCGGAATTCTAGCCCAGCAGGG
AGTGGCGGGCGATGGCGATCTCGCACTGCTCCACGCTGGTGTAGTCGCGGTTGTGGCTGGTCACGTCCAG
CTTGCGGTCGATCTCGTGGCGGCCGGGCATCCTCACGGGCTTCTTGGCCTTGTAGGTGCTCTTGAACTCG
CACAGGTAGTGGCCGCCGCCCTCCAGCTTCAGGGCCATGTAGTCGTTGCCGATCAGCATTCCGTCGCGGG
CGAACAGGCGCTCGGTGCTGGGCTCCCAGCCCTGGGTCTTCTTCTGCATCACGGGGCCGTTGGGGGGGAA
GTTCTCGCCGCTGATCTTCACGTTGTAGATGAAGCAGTTGCCCTGGATGCTGCTGTCGTTGCTCACGGTG
CACACGGCGCCGTCCTCGAAGTTCATGCTGCGCTCCCAGGTGTAGCCCTCGGGGAAGCTCTGCTTGAAGT
AGTCGGGGATGTCCTCGGGGTACTTGGTGAAGGGGATGCTGCCGTACTGGAGCTGGGGGCTCAGGATGTC
CCAGGCGAAGGGCAGGGGGCCACCCTTGGTCACGGTCAGCTTCACGGTCTGCTCGCCCTCGTAGGGCTTG
CCCTTGCCGTCGCCCTCCACCTCGAAGTAGTGGCCGTTCACGGTGCCGCTCATGTACACCTTGTAGGTCA
TCTGCTTGGCGATCACGCTCACCTCGAGTTCGAACCGCGGGCCCTCTAGATCAACCACTTTGTACAAGAA
AGTTGGGTACTGCTGCAGGTTGAGCGTGAACTTCCACTGCTGCGAAAGGGCCGGGCCACACACCTCCACG
CTTAGGCCCCCGCTCTTGGCCGTGCGACTGTCCAGGCACAGGTTGCTGCCCACGTGCCTCAGCTTGGAGT
TGCCCTCGATCTGTTCCCATTTCTGTCTGCTGTCATTTTCTCGGCAGCCCTGCAGCTTTATAAGAGAGCC
CGGTGCCCGGTCCACCACAGTAAGGCACAAATCCATGTGCTTCACTGACTTCTCCTTCGTCAAGGCCCAT
TCCTGGTTTCCCCCAGCATTGTGACATTCATAAACTCCAACCACACCATCAGCAAAGTGTCCCAAAGTGT
CGAGGCAGTTAGTTCCCTGCTGCAAGGCCCCAAAAGCTATATCCTGATGGTCTGGAACCCTTAACTCTGG
ATAGACATTTTCAAGGTACCATTTGAAAGGCTTGCAGCTGAGTTTCTTCCTAAGCTCCAATCTGCTCTGA
ATATTTCCATAAGGAACGTTTCTAGCAGAAGGCACTGCTGCATAATAGAAATTTTTGTATTCATCCATCC
AGACCTCTGCTGCCCGGCGGGTGTTTCGGGCAAAGACAGTGCCACTGCCACCCGGGAACGTGTAGGGGTG
CTGCTTCCGGAACACGTGTCCCACACGGCTGCACGGGATGATCTCCAGGCTGCCACCACACTGCCACACG
CGGAACGAGATCTCTAGGTTCTCTCCTCCCCACACATCCATCATCATGTCGTACTTCCCCAGTTCTTCAA
AATAGAACTTATCCATCACAAACAGCCCACCAGCAATCATGGGGGTTTTTATAGGGGCGACTGGGTTCCC
CTGCCGGGACCTTCTCTGCTCAGGCGTCATGTAATCCCACTTGAATACCAAGTTCCAATCAAAACCGCCC
TTCAAGTCAGCAGATGCCCCCACATACTGAAAGTTGTCCATATTAATGACATCGATGATGGGTGACACAA
CCCGAGTCCTGTCCTCCGCCACCCTTTCCAGGAGGGGCTCCAGCCAGTGCTCATTACACTCGCAGTGACT
GTCCAGGAAGGTCAGGACCTTGGCTTGGGCAGCATCGGCCCCCCGAACCCGTGAGCGCATGAGGCCTTCT
CGTCGATCATTTCTAAGAACTCGCACTTTCTCAATTTTCCCCAAGAGAGCCCCGTCCTCAGGATCATTGC
TGTAGTCATCCACCAAGATGATTTCTTTTATGAGATGGGGCGGGCTTTTCTTAAGCACGCTGACCACGGT
CCTGAGTAGGGCCGACCTGGCTTCATTGTGAAACGTGATCACCACGCTGGTGGCCGGCAGATCCACCCGC
CACTGCTTCCGCTGACACTGGTCATGCCGGGTGTCAGGGATGGCTCTGTCCATTCGAAGCTTATCACTCT
CCACCTGGTTGAACTTGTTGCGGGCGTAAGGGTCCTGCCCGGAGCGGACCATCGTCCCTCCAACATAAGC
TTCCTGGTTAAAGTCTGGCCACCGTACTTTCCCTGGAGGGAGGGTCTCCATGCTTTGTGCTTTCTCTTCT
CCATTGCTGTGATGAAGGTCTTTCTTTTTAATGGGGTCAATTTCATTCCAGTCCTCCTTCCTGCCGGCGC
CGCCGCCCGCGCCCCCGGCCAGCGCAGAGCCGCCCCCCGAGTACATGTAGTAGGCGATGCCCAGCACCCA
CAGGAAGGCGAAGCAGAGCAGCATCCGCGAGCGCCGCCGCATGCCAACTTTTTTGTACAAACTTGTTGAT
AGCTTAACTAGCCAGCTTGGGTCTCCCTATAGTGAGTCGTATTAGATCAACCTCGAGAGATCTGCGGCCG
CCGGTGTCTTCTATGGAGGTCAAAACAGCGTGGATGGCGTCTCCAGGCGATCTGACGGTTCACTAAACGA
GCTCTGCTTATATAGACCTCCCACCGTACACGCCTACCGCCCATTTGCGTCAATGGGGCGGAGTTGTTAC
GACATTTTGGAAAGTCCCGTTGATTTTGGTGCCAAAACAAACTCCCATTGACGTCAATGGGGTGGAGACT
TGGAAATCCCCGTGAGTCAAACCGCTATCCACGCCCATTGATGTACTGCCAAAACCGCATCACCATGGTA
ATAGCGATGACTAATACGTAGATGTACTGCCAAGTAGGAAAGTCCCATAAGGTCATGTACTGGGCATAAT
GCCAGGCGGGCCATTTACCGTCATTGACGTCAATAGGGGGCGTACTTGGCATATGATACACTTGATGTAC
TGCCAAGTGGGCAGTTTACCGTAAATACTCCACCCATTGACGTCAATGGAAAGTCCCTATTGGCGTTACT
ATGGGAACATACGTCATTATTGACGTCAATGGGCGGGGGTCGTTGGGCGGTCAGCCAGGCGGGCCATTTA
CCGTAAGTTATGTAACGCGGAACTCCACTAGTCCAAACTGGATCTCTGCTGTCCCTGTAATAAACCCGAA
AA
